Addgene plasmid #192582: CaMKII-somBiPOLES-ChroME2s-mCerulean
Purpose: AAV-vector for bidirectional optogenetic manipulation of excitatory neurons with blue shifted excitation spectrum
Depositing lab: Simon Wiegert. Depositing organization: Universitaetsklinikum Hamburg-Eppendorf.
Backbone
  Vector backbone: pAAV2
  Backbone size w/o insert (bp): 3776
  Vector type: Mammalian Expression, AAV
Growth in bacteria
  Bacterial resistance: Ampicillin, 100 μg/mL
  Growth temperature: 37°C
  Growth strain: NEB Stable
  Copy number: High Copy
Gene/Insert
  Gene/Insert name: somBiPOLES
  Species: Synthetic; Guillardia theta; Chlamydomonas noctigama
  Insert size (bp): 3204
  Promoter: CaMKIIa(0.4)
  Tag / fusion protein: soma-targeting motif from Kv2.1 channel (C terminal on insert)
  Cloning method: Restriction Enzyme; 5′ cloning site BamHI (not destroyed); 3′ cloning site HindIII (not destroyed)
Terms and licenses: Academic/Nonprofit Terms; Industry Terms: Not Available to Industry
How to cite: CaMKII-somBiPOLES-ChroME2s-mCerulean was a gift from Simon Wiegert (Addgene plasmid # 192582 ; http://n2t.net/addgene:192582 ; RRID:Addgene_192582)
