[The description below was written by a language model from this plasmid's Addgene catalogue record and pLannotate feature annotations shown in this document.]
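Description:
CaMKII-somBiPOLES-ChroME2s-mCerulean is an AAV transfer plasmid on a pAAV2 backbone, built for bidirectional optogenetic control of excitatory neurons with a blue-shifted excitation spectrum. It is propagated in bacteria as a high-copy plasmid through a ColE1/pUC-type origin and selected with ampicillin (AmpR, β-lactamase); an f1 phage origin is also present. The expression cassette lies between AAV2 inverted terminal repeats, which allow the intervening DNA to be packaged into recombinant AAV particles. The 3′ ITR is annotated in full, whereas only short fragments of the 5′ ITR were detected in the sequenced record.

Expression is driven by a short (0.4) version of the CaMKIIα promoter, which biases expression toward excitatory neurons. The roughly 3.2 kb somBiPOLES insert is a single tandem fusion protein; the record lists its sources as synthetic, Guillardia theta and Chlamydomonas noctigama. The opsin portions themselves are largely unannotated in the feature table, apart from a short match to the channelrhodopsin CoChR, which fits the ChroME2s component named in the title. Between the two opsin regions, the table identifies a short Kir2.1 (KCNJ2)-derived segment, commonly used as a membrane trafficking signal, followed by the cyan reporter mCerulean3 and a fragment of the gastric H+/K+ ATPase β subunit, which probably acts as a transmembrane linker joining the two halves. A C-terminal Kv2.1 (Kcnb1) motif restricts the fusion to the soma and proximal compartments. A WPRE and a synthetic poly(A) signal follow to enhance transcript stability and processing. Pairing an inhibitory and an excitatory opsin in one polypeptide lets the same labelled neurons be silenced or activated with different wavelengths of light.
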