Features (pLannotate 1.2.2; 18 found; start..end, strand, type, name):
     12..39      +  repeat_region  AAV2 ITR (fragment): inverted terminal repeat of adeno-associated virus serotype 2 inverted
     68..95      +  repeat_region  AAV2 ITR (fragment): inverted terminal repeat of adeno-associated virus serotype 2 inverted
    145..507     +  promoter       CaMKII promoter (fragment): promoter for the mouse calcium/calmodulin-dependent kinase II α subunit
   1416..1475    +  CDS            KCNJ2 (fragment): KCNJ2_HUMAN - Also known as IRK1. Experimental evidence at protein level: Swiss-Prot protein existence level 1. Probably participates in establishing action potential waveform and excitability of neuronal and muscle tissues. Inward rectifier potassium channels are characterized by a greater tendency to allow potassium to flow into the cell rather than out of it. Their voltage dependence is regulated by the concentration of extracellular potassium; as external potassium is raised, the voltage range of the channel opening shifts to more positive voltages. The inward rectification is mainly due t
   1485..2195    +  CDS            mCerulean3: mCerulean3 is a basic (constitutively fluorescent) cyan fluorescent protein published in 2011, derived from Aequorea victoria. It is reported to be a somewhat slowly-maturing monomer with very low acid sensitivity.
   2202..2513    +  CDS            Atp4b (fragment): ATP4B_MOUSE - Experimental evidence at protein level: Swiss-Prot protein existence level 1. The beta subunit of the gastric H(+)/K(+) ATPase pump which transports H(+) ions in exchange for K(+) ions across the apical membrane of parietal cells. Plays a structural and regulatory role in the assembly and membrane targeting of a functionally active pump (By similarity). Within a transport cycle, the transfer of a H(+) ion across the membrane is coupled to ATP hydrolysis and is associated with a transient phosphorylation of the alpha subunit that shifts the pump conformation from inward-facing (E1
   3179..3206    +  CDS            CoChR (fragment): high-photocurrent channelrhodopsin from Chloromonas oogama (Shemesh et al., 2017)
   3534..3728    +  CDS            Kcnb1 (fragment): KCNB1_RAT - Experimental evidence at protein level: Swiss-Prot protein existence level 1. Voltage-gated potassium channel that mediates transmembrane potassium transport in excitable membranes, primarily in the brain, but also in the pancreas and cardiovascular system. Contributes to the regulation of the action potential (AP) repolarization, duration and frequency of repetitive AP firing in neurons, muscle cells and endocrine cells and plays a role in homeostatic attenuation of electrical excitability throughout the brain (PubMed:10024359, PubMed:10618149, PubMed:12451110, PubMed:17379638, Pu
   3744..4147    +  misc_feature   WPRE: woodchuck hepatitis virus posttranscriptional regulatory element
   4154..4202    +  polyA_signal   poly(A) signal: synthetic polyadenylation signal
   4232..4372    +  repeat_region  AAV2 ITR: inverted terminal repeat of adeno-associated virus serotype 2 inverted
   4377..4428    -  misc_feature   bom (fragment): basis of mobility region from pBR322
   4447..4902    +  rep_origin     f1 ori (sequence partly withheld): f1 bacteriophage origin of replication; arrow indicates direction of (+) strand synthesis
   4903..4952    -  misc_feature   bom (fragment): basis of mobility region from pBR322
   5054..5089    -  CDS            rop (fragment): Rop protein, which maintains plasmids at low copy number; rop
   5184..5288    +  promoter       AmpR promoter: bla
   5289..6149    +  CDS            AmpR: β-lactamase; bla; confers resistance to ampicillin, carbenicillin, and related antibiotics
   6320..6908    +  rep_origin     ori: high-copy-number ColE1/pMB1/pBR322/pUC origin of replication
>Addgene plasmid #192582 | CaMKII-somBiPOLES-ChroME2s-mCerulean | addgene full sequence | sequence record 379296 | Addgene NGS Result
CCTGCAGGCAGCTGCGCGCTCGCTCGCTCACTGAGGCCGCCCGGGCGTCGGGCGACCTTTGGTCGCCCGG
CCTCAGTGAGCGAGCGAGCGCGCAGAGAGGGAGTGGCCAACTCCATCACTAGGGGTTCCTGCGGCCGCAC
GCGTCTTGTGGACTAAGTTTGTTCGCATCCCCTTCTCCAACCCCCTCAGTACATCACCCTGGGGGAACAG
GGTCCACTTGCTCCTGGGCCCACACAGTCCTGCAGTATTGTGTATATAAGGCCAGGGCAAAGAGGAGCAG
GTTTTAAAGTGAAAGGCAGGCAGGTGTTGGGGAGGCAGTTACCGGGGCAACGGGAACAGGGCGTTTCGGA
GGTGGTTGCCATGGGGACCTGGATGCTGACGAAGGCTCGCGAGGCTGTGAGCAGCCACAGTGCCCTGCTC
AGAAGCCCCAAGCTCGTCAGTCAAGCCGGTTCTCCGTTTGCACTCAGGAGCACGGGCAGGCGAGTGGCCC
CTAGTTCTGGGGGCAGCTCTAGAGCGGTACCGGATCCATGGCATCACAGGTCGTCTATGGGGAATGGGCA
TCAACTCACACCGAGTGCTACAATATGTCCAGAATCGACTCCACCTTCGTCTCACTGCTGCAGCTGGTGT
GGGCCGTGGTCTCAGGCTGCCAGACAATCTTCATGATTAGCAGGGCTCCCAAGGTCCCTTGGGAGTCCGT
GTACCTGCCCTTTGTCGAATCTATCACTTATGCACTGGCCAGTACTGGCAACGGAACCCTGCAGATGAGG
GACGGCAGATTCTTTCCTTGGAGCCGAATGGCCTCCTGGCTGTGCACCTGTCCAATCATGCTGGGACAGA
TTTCTAACATGGCTCTGGTGAAGTACAAAAGTATCCCACTGAATCCCATTGCACAGGCCGCTTCCATCAT
TAGAGTGGTCATGGGAATCACCGCTACAATTTCTCCCGCAGAGTATATGAAGTGGCTGTTCTTTTTCTTT
GGGGCCACCTGCCTGGTGTTCGAGTACAGTGTGGTCTTCACAATCTTTCAAGTGGGGCTGTATGGCTTTG
AATCTGTCGGGACACCTCTGGCACAGAAGGTGGTGGTGAGGATCAAGATGCTGCGCCTGATCTTCTTTAT
TGCTTGGACTATGTTCCCAATCGTGTGGCTGATTTCACCCACCGGAGTCTGCGTGATCCACGAGAACGTG
AGCGCCATTCTGTACCTGCTGGCTGACGGCCTGTGCAAAAATACATATGGAGTGATCCTGTGGAGCACTG
CCTGGGGAGTGCTGGAAGGGAAGTGGGACCCCGCATGTCTGCCAGGGCAGGAGAAACCCGAAGCCGACGA
TCCTTTTGGCCTGAATCACGAGAAGAATGCCCCTCCTAACGACGAAGTCAATATCAGAATGTTTGGAAGG
GGACGTACGGCGGCCAAGAGCAGGATCACCAGCGAGGGCGAGTACATCCCCCTGGACCAGATCGACATCA
ACGTGGCGGTACCCGTGAGCAAGGGCGAGGAGCTGTTCACCGGGGTGGTGCCCATCCTGGTCGAGCTGGA
CGGCGACGTAAACGGCCACAAGTTCAGCGTGTCCGGCGAGGGCGAGGGCGATGCCACCTACGGCAAGCTG
ACCCTGAAGTTCATCTGCACCACCGGCAAGCTGCCCGTGCCCTGGCCCACCCTCGTGACCACCCTGAGCT
GGGGCGTGCAGTGCTTCGCCCGCTACCCCGACCACATGAAGCAGCACGACTTCTTCAAGTCCGCCATGCC
CGAAGGCTACGTCCAGGAGCGCACCATCTTCTTCAAGGACGACGGCAACTACAAGACCCGCGCCGAGGTG
AAGTTCGAGGGCGACACCCTGGTGAACCGCATCGAGCTGAAGGGCATCGACTTCAAGGAGGACGGCAACA
TCCTGGGGCACAAGCTGGAGTACAACGCCATCCACGGCAACGTCTATATCACCGCCGACAAGCAGAAGAA
CGGCATCAAGGCCAACTTCGGCCTCAACTGCAACATCGAGGACGGCAGCGTGCAGCTCGCCGACCACTAC
CAGCAGAACACCCCCATCGGCGACGGCCCCGTGCTGCTGCCCGACAACCACTACCTGAGCACCCAGTCCA
AGCTGAGCAAAGACCCCAACGAGAAGCGCGATCACATGGTCCTGCTGGAGTTCGTGACCGCCGCCGGGAT
CACTCTCGGCATGGACGAGCTGTATACCGGTGCAGCCCTGCAGGAGAAGAAGTCATGCAGCCAGCGCATG
GCCGAATTCCGGCAATACTGTTGGAACCCGGACACTGGGCAGATGCTGGGCCGCACCCCAGCCCGGTGGG
TGTGGATCAGCCTGTACTATGCAGCTTTCTACGTGGTCATGACTGGGCTCTTTGCCTTGTGCATCTATGT
GCTGATGCAGACCATTGATCCCTACACCCCCGACTACCAGGACCAGTTAAAGTCACCGGGGGTAACCTTG
AGACCGGATGTGTATGGGGAAAGAGGGCTGCAGATTTCCTACAACATCTCTGAAAACAGCTCTAGACAGG
CCCAGATCACCGGACGTCCGGAGGGAGCTGTACAAGAAACAGCCGCCACAATGACCCACGCCTTTATCTC
AGCCGTGCCTAGCGCCGAAGCCACAATTAGAGGCCTGCTGAGCGCCGCAGCAGTGGTGACACCAGCAGCA
GACGCTCACGGAGAAACCTCTAACGCCACAACAGCCGGAGCCGATCACGGTTGCTTCCCCCACATCAACC
ACGGAACCGAGCTGCAGCACAAGATCGCAGTGGGACTCCAGTGGTTCACCGTGATCGTGGCTATCGTGCA
GCTCATCTTCTACGGTTGGCACAGCTTCAAGGCCACAACCGGCTGGGAGGAGGTCTACGTCTGCGTGATC
GAGCTCGTCAAGTGCTTCATCGAGCTGTTCCACGAGGTCGACAGCCCAGCCACAGTGTACCAGACCAACG
GAGGAGCCGTGATTTGGCTGCGGTACAGCGAGTGGCTCCTGACTTGCCCCGTGATCCTGATCCACCTGAG
CAACCTGACCGGACTGCACGAAGAGTACAGCAAGCGGACCATGACCATCCTGGTGACCGACATCGGCAAC
ATCGTGTGGGGGATCACAGCCGCCTTTACAAAGGGCCCCCTGAAGATCCTGTTCTTCATGATCGGCCTGT
TCTACGGCGTGACTTGCTTCTTCCAGATCGCCAAGGTGTATATCGAGAGCTACCACACCCTGCCCAAAGG
CGTCTGCCGGAAGATTTGCAAGATCATGGCCTACGTCTTCTTCTGCTCTTGGCTGATGTTCCCCGTGATG
TTCATCGCCGGACACGAGGGACTGGGCCTGATCACACCTTACACCAGCGGAATCGGCCACCTGATCCTGG
ATCTGATCGCCAAGAACACTTGGGGCTTCCTGGGCCACCACCTGAGAGTGAAGATCCACGAGCACATCCT
GATCCACGGCGACATCCGGAAGACAACCACCATCAACGTGGCCGGCGAGAACATGGAGATCGAGACCTTC
GTCGACGAGGAGGAGGAGGGAGGAGTGCTCGAGCAGAGCCAGCCCATCCTGAACACCAAGGAGATGGCCC
CCCAGAGCAAGCCCCCCGAGGAGCTGGAGATGAGCAGCATGCCCAGCCCCGTGGCCCCCCTGCCCGCCCG
CACCGAGGGCGTGATCGACATGCGCAGCATGAGCAGCATCGACAGCTTCATCAGCTGCGCCACCGACTTC
CCCGAGGCCACCCGCTTCTGATCTAGAAAGCTTAATCAACCTCTGGATTACAAAATTTGTGAAAGATTGA
CTGATATTCTTAACTATGTTGCTCCTTTTACGCTGTGTGGATATGCTGCTTTAATGCCTCTGTATCATGC
TATTGCTTCCCGTATGGCTTTCGTTTTCTCCTCCTTGTATAAATCCTGGTTGCTGTCTCTTTATGAGGAG
TTGTGGCCCGTTGTCCGTCAACGTGGCGTGGTGTGCTCTGTGTTTGCTGACGCAACCCCCACTGGCTGGG
GCATTGCCACCACCTGTCAACTCCTTTCTGGGACTTTCGCTTTCCCCCTCCCGATCGCCACGGCAGAACT
CATCGCCGCCTGCCTTGCCCGCTGCTGGACAGGGGCTAGGTTGCTGGGCACTGATAATTCCGTGGTGTTG
TCGGGGAAGCTGACGTCAGCGCTAATAAAATCGCTATCCATCGAAGATGGATGTGTGTTGGTTTTTTGTG
TGGGTAACCCACGTGCGGACCGAGCGGCCGCAGGAACCCCTAGTGATGGAGTTGGCCACTCCCTCTCTGC
GCGCTCGCTCGCTCACTGAGGCCGGGCGACCAAAGGTCGCCCGACGCCCGGGCTTTGCCCGGGCGGCCTC
AGTGAGCGAGCGAGCGCGCAGCTGCCTGCAGGGGCGCCTGATGCGGTATTTTCTCCTTACGCATCTGTGC
GGTATTTCACACCGCATA
[95 nt withheld, positions 4429-4523]
T
[46 nt withheld, positions 4525-4570]
C
[141 nt withheld, positions 4572-4712]
CCTTTGACGTTGGAGTCCACGTTCTTT
[37 nt withheld, positions 4740-4776]
ACTCTATCTCGGGCTATTCTTTTGATTTATAAGGGATTTTGCCGATTTCGGTCTATTGGTTAAAAAATGA
GCTGATTTAACAAAAATTTAACGCGAATTTTAACAAAATATTAACGTTTACAATTTTATGGTGCACTCTC
AGTACAATCTGCTCTGATGCCGCATAGTTAAGCCAGCCCCGACACCCGCCAACACCCGCTGACGCGCCCT
GACGGGCTTGTCTGCTCCCGGCATCCGCTTACAGACAAGCTGTGACCGTCTCCGGGAGCTGCATGTGTCA
GAGGTTTTCACCGTCATCACCGAAACGCGCGAGACGAAAGGGCCTCGTGATACGCCTATTTTTATAGGTT
AATGTCATGATAATAATGGTTTCTTAGACGTCAGGTGGCACTTTTCGGGGAAATGTGCGCGGAACCCCTA
TTTGTTTATTTTTCTAAATACATTCAAATATGTATCCGCTCATGAGACAATAACCCTGATAAATGCTTCA
ATAATATTGAAAAAGGAAGAGTATGAGTATTCAACATTTCCGTGTCGCCCTTATTCCCTTTTTTGCGGCA
TTTTGCCTTCCTGTTTTTGCTCACCCAGAAACGCTGGTGAAAGTAAAAGATGCTGAAGATCAGTTGGGTG
CACGAGTGGGTTACATCGAACTGGATCTCAACAGCGGTAAGATCCTTGAGAGTTTTCGCCCCGAAGAACG
TTTTCCAATGATGAGCACTTTTAAAGTTCTGCTATGTGGCGCGGTATTATCCCGTATTGACGCCGGGCAA
GAGCAACTCGGTCGCCGCATACACTATTCTCAGAATGACTTGGTTGAGTACTCACCAGTCACAGAAAAGC
ATCTTACGGATGGCATGACAGTAAGAGAATTATGCAGTGCTGCCATAACCATGAGTGATAACACTGCGGC
CAACTTACTTCTGACAACGATCGGAGGACCGAAGGAGCTAACCGCTTTTTTGCACAACATGGGGGATCAT
GTAACTCGCCTTGATCGTTGGGAACCGGAGCTGAATGAAGCCATACCAAACGACGAGCGTGACACCACGA
TGCCTGTAGCAATGGCAACAACGTTGCGCAAACTATTAACTGGCGAACTACTTACTCTAGCTTCCCGGCA
ACAATTAATAGACTGGATGGAGGCGGATAAAGTTGCAGGACCACTTCTGCGCTCGGCCCTTCCGGCTGGC
TGGTTTATTGCTGATAAATCTGGAGCCGGTGAGCGTGGGTCTCGCGGTATCATTGCAGCACTGGGGCCAG
ATGGTAAGCCCTCCCGTATCGTAGTTATCTACACGACGGGGAGTCAGGCAACTATGGATGAACGAAATAG
ACAGATCGCTGAGATAGGTGCCTCACTGATTAAGCATTGGTAACTGTCAGACCAAGTTTACTCATATATA
CTTTAGATTGATTTAAAACTTCATTTTTAATTTAAAAGGATCTAGGTGAAGATCCTTTTTGATAATCTCA
TGACCAAAATCCCTTAACGTGAGTTTTCGTTCCACTGAGCGTCAGACCCCGTAGAAAAGATCAAAGGATC
TTCTTGAGATCCTTTTTTTCTGCGCGTAATCTGCTGCTTGCAAACAAAAAAACCACCGCTACCAGCGGTG
GTTTGTTTGCCGGATCAAGAGCTACCAACTCTTTTTCCGAAGGTAACTGGCTTCAGCAGAGCGCAGATAC
CAAATACTGTTCTTCTAGTGTAGCCGTAGTTAGGCCACCACTTCAAGAACTCTGTAGCACCGCCTACATA
CCTCGCTCTGCTAATCCTGTTACCAGTGGCTGCTGCCAGTGGCGATAAGTCGTGTCTTACCGGGTTGGAC
TCAAGACGATAGTTACCGGATAAGGCGCAGCGGTCGGGCTGAACGGGGGGTTCGTGCACACAGCCCAGCT
TGGAGCGAACGACCTACACCGAACTGAGATACCTACAGCGTGAGCTATGAGAAAGCGCCACGCTTCCCGA
AGGGAGAAAGGCGGACAGGTATCCGGTAAGCGGCAGGGTCGGAACAGGAGAGCGCACGAGGGAGCTTCCA
GGGGGAAACGCCTGGTATCTTTATAGTCCTGTCGGGTTTTGCCACCTCTGACTTGAGCGTCGATTTTTGT
GATGCTCGTCAGGGGGGCGGAGCCTATGGAAAAACGCCAGCAACGCGGCCTTTTTACGGTTCCTGGCCTT
TTGCTGGCCTTTTGCTCACATGT
