>Addgene plasmid #192582 | CaMKII-somBiPOLES-ChroME2s-mCerulean | depositor partial sequence | sequence record 373147 | somBiPOLES-ChroME2s-mCerulean insert
ATGGCATCACAGGTCGTCTATGGGGAATGGGCATCAACTCACACCGAGTGCTACAATATGTCCAGAATCG
ACTCCACCTTCGTCTCACTGCTGCAGCTGGTGTGGGCCGTGGTCTCAGGCTGCCAGACAATCTTCATGAT
TAGCAGGGCTCCCAAGGTCCCTTGGGAGTCCGTGTACCTGCCCTTTGTCGAATCTATCACTTATGCACTG
GCCAGTACTGGCAACGGAACCCTGCAGATGAGGGACGGCAGATTCTTTCCTTGGAGCCGAATGGCCTCCT
GGCTGTGCACCTGTCCAATCATGCTGGGACAGATTTCTAACATGGCTCTGGTGAAGTACAAAAGTATCCC
ACTGAATCCCATTGCACAGGCCGCTTCCATCATTAGAGTGGTCATGGGAATCACCGCTACAATTTCTCCC
GCAGAGTATATGAAGTGGCTGTTCTTTTTCTTTGGGGCCACCTGCCTGGTGTTCGAGTACAGTGTGGTCT
TCACAATCTTTCAAGTGGGGCTGTATGGCTTTGAATCTGTCGGGACACCTCTGGCACAGAAGGTGGTGGT
GAGGATCAAGATGCTGCGCCTGATCTTCTTTATTGCTTGGACTATGTTCCCAATCGTGTGGCTGATTTCA
CCCACCGGAGTCTGCGTGATCCACGAGAACGTGAGCGCCATTCTGTACCTGCTGGCTGACGGCCTGTGCA
AAAATACATATGGAGTGATCCTGTGGAGCACTGCCTGGGGAGTGCTGGAAGGGAAGTGGGACCCCGCATG
TCTGCCAGGGCAGGAGAAACCCGAAGCCGACGATCCTTTTGGCCTGAATCACGAGAAGAATGCCCCTCCT
AACGACGAAGTCAATATCAGAATGTTTGGAAGGGGACGTACGGCGGCCAAGAGCAGGATCACCAGCGAGG
GCGAGTACATCCCCCTGGACCAGATCGACATCAACGTGGCGGTACCCGTGAGCAAGGGCGAGGAGCTGTT
CACCGGGGTGGTGCCCATCCTGGTCGAGCTGGACGGCGACGTAAACGGCCACAAGTTCAGCGTGTCCGGC
GAGGGCGAGGGCGATGCCACCTACGGCAAGCTGACCCTGAAGTTCATCTGCACCACCGGCAAGCTGCCCG
TGCCCTGGCCCACCCTCGTGACCACCCTGAGCTGGGGCGTGCAGTGCTTCGCCCGCTACCCCGACCACAT
GAAGCAGCACGACTTCTTCAAGTCCGCCATGCCCGAAGGCTACGTCCAGGAGCGCACCATCTTCTTCAAG
GACGACGGCAACTACAAGACCCGCGCCGAGGTGAAGTTCGAGGGCGACACCCTGGTGAACCGCATCGAGC
TGAAGGGCATCGACTTCAAGGAGGACGGCAACATCCTGGGGCACAAGCTGGAGTACAACGCCATCCACGG
CAACGTCTATATCACCGCCGACAAGCAGAAGAACGGCATCAAGGCCAACTTCGGCCTCAACTGCAACATC
GAGGACGGCAGCGTGCAGCTCGCCGACCACTACCAGCAGAACACCCCCATCGGCGACGGCCCCGTGCTGC
TGCCCGACAACCACTACCTGAGCACCCAGTCCAAGCTGAGCAAAGACCCCAACGAGAAGCGCGATCACAT
GGTCCTGCTGGAGTTCGTGACCGCCGCCGGGATCACTCTCGGCATGGACGAGCTGTATACCGGTGCAGCC
CTGCAGGAGAAGAAGTCATGCAGCCAGCGCATGGCCGAATTCCGGCAATACTGTTGGAACCCGGACACTG
GGCAGATGCTGGGCCGCACCCCAGCCCGGTGGGTGTGGATCAGCCTGTACTATGCAGCTTTCTACGTGGT
CATGACTGGGCTCTTTGCCTTGTGCATCTATGTGCTGATGCAGACCATTGATCCCTACACCCCCGACTAC
CAGGACCAGTTAAAGTCACCGGGGGTAACCTTGAGACCGGATGTGTATGGGGAAAGAGGGCTGCAGATTT
CCTACAACATCTCTGAAAACAGCTCTAGACAGGCCCAGATCACCGGACGTCCGGAGGGAGCTGTACAAGA
AACAGCCGCCACAATGACCCACGCCTTTATCTCAGCCGTGCCTAGCGCCGAAGCCACAATTAGAGGCCTG
CTGAGCGCCGCAGCAGTGGTGACACCAGCAGCAGACGCTCACGGAGAAACCTCTAACGCCACAACAGCCG
GAGCCGATCACGGTTGCTTCCCCCACATCAACCACGGAACCGAGCTGCAGCACAAGATCGCAGTGGGACT
CCAGTGGTTCACCGTGATCGTGGCTATCGTGCAGCTCATCTTCTACGGTTGGCACAGCTTCAAGGCCACA
ACCGGCTGGGAGGAGGTCTACGTCTGCGTGATCGAGCTCGTCAAGTGCTTCATCGAGCTGTTCCACGAGG
TCGACAGCCCAGCCACAGTGTACCAGACCAACGGAGGAGCCGTGATTTGGCTGCGGTACAGCGAGTGGCT
CCTGACTTGCCCCGTGATCCTGATCCACCTGAGCAACCTGACCGGACTGCACGAAGAGTACAGCAAGCGG
ACCATGACCATCCTGGTGACCGACATCGGCAACATCGTGTGGGGGATCACAGCCGCCTTTACAAAGGGCC
CCCTGAAGATCCTGTTCTTCATGATCGGCCTGTTCTACGGCGTGACTTGCTTCTTCCAGATCGCCAAGGT
GTATATCGAGAGCTACCACACCCTGCCCAAAGGCGTCTGCCGGAAGATTTGCAAGATCATGGCCTACGTC
TTCTTCTGCTCTTGGCTGATGTTCCCCGTGATGTTCATCGCCGGACACGAGGGACTGGGCCTGATCACAC
CTTACACCAGCGGAATCGGCCACCTGATCCTGGATCTGATCGCCAAGAACACTTGGGGCTTCCTGGGCCA
CCACCTGAGAGTGAAGATCCACGAGCACATCCTGATCCACGGCGACATCCGGAAGACAACCACCATCAAC
GTGGCCGGCGAGAACATGGAGATCGAGACCTTCGTCGACGAGGAGGAGGAGGGAGGAGTGCTCGAGCAGA
GCCAGCCCATCCTGAACACCAAGGAGATGGCCCCCCAGAGCAAGCCCCCCGAGGAGCTGGAGATGAGCAG
CATGCCCAGCCCCGTGGCCCCCCTGCCCGCCCGCACCGAGGGCGTGATCGACATGCGCAGCATGAGCAGC
ATCGACAGCTTCATCAGCTGCGCCACCGACTTCCCCGAGGCCACCCGCTTCTGA
